Addgene plasmid #32851: DCX-RFP
Depositing lab: Joseph Gleeson. Depositing organization: University of California, San Diego (UCSD). Publication: Lis1 and doublecortin function with dynein to mediate coupling of the nucleus to the centrosome in neuronal migration. Tanaka T, Serneo FF, Higgins C, Gambello MJ, Wynshaw-Boris A, Gleeson JG. J Cell Biol. 2004 Jun 7. 165(5):709-21. 10.1083/jcb.200309025 PubMed 15173193.
Backbone
  Vector backbone: pDsRed2-N1
  Backbone manufacturer: Clontech
  Backbone size w/o insert (bp): 4700
  Vector type: Mammalian Expression, Bacterial Expression
  Selectable markers: Neomycin (select with G418)
Growth in bacteria
  Bacterial resistance: Kanamycin, 50 μg/mL
  Growth temperature: 37°C
  Growth strain: DH5alpha
  Copy number: High Copy
Gene/Insert
  Gene/Insert name: DCX (alt name: doublecortin)
  Species: H. sapiens (human)
  Insert size (bp): 1110
  Entrez Gene: DCX (a.k.a. DBCN, DC, LISX, SCLH, XLIS)
  Promoter: CMV
  Tag / fusion protein: DsRed2 (C terminal on insert)
  Cloning method: Restriction Enzyme; 5′ cloning site unknown (unknown if destroyed); 3′ cloning site unknown (unknown if destroyed)
  Sequencing primers: 5′ CMV-F; 3′ DsRed1-N
Terms and licenses: Academic/Nonprofit Terms; Industry Terms: Not Available to Industry
How to cite: DCX-RFP was a gift from Joseph Gleeson (Addgene plasmid # 32851 ; http://n2t.net/addgene:32851 ; RRID:Addgene_32851)
