[The description below was written by a language model from this plasmid's Addgene catalogue record.]
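Description:
DCX-RFP is a mammalian expression plasmid built on the Clontech pDsRed2-N1 backbone (about 4.7 kb without insert), carrying a roughly 1.1 kb insert encoding human doublecortin (DCX). The insert sits downstream of the CMV promoter, a strong constitutive promoter in most mammalian cell types. It is fused in frame to the red fluorescent protein DsRed2, which lies at the C terminus of DCX, so transfected cells produce a single DCX-DsRed2 fusion protein that can be followed by red fluorescence. The insert was introduced by restriction cloning, but the record does not identify the 5′ or 3′ cloning sites or say whether they were preserved.

The plasmid is maintained in E. coli as a high-copy construct under kanamycin selection. The same resistance cassette arrangement typical of this vector family provides neomycin resistance in mammalian cells, allowing G418 selection of stable transfectants. The record also lists bacterial expression as a vector type, although the CMV-driven design is aimed mainly at mammalian cells. No feature table is provided, so elements such as the origin of replication and polyadenylation signals are not itemised here.

Doublecortin is a microtubule-associated protein important for neuronal migration, and mutations in the gene are linked to lissencephaly and subcortical band heterotopia, as its aliases reflect. The associated publication examines how Lis1 and doublecortin act with dynein to couple the nucleus to the centrosome in migrating neurons. This is consistent with using the construct to overexpress DCX and visualise its localisation in cells, including alongside green fluorescent markers.
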