>Addgene plasmid #32851 | DCX-RFP | addgene partial sequence | sequence record 39076 | DsRed1-N 5'-GTACTGGAACTGGGGGGACAG-3'
TTCACGGTGTTGTGGCCCTCGTAGGGGCGGCCCTCGCCCTCGCCCTCGATCTCGAACTCGTGGCCGTTCA
CGGTGCCCTCCATGCGCACCTTGAAGCGCATGAACTCCTTGATGACGTTCTTGGAGGAGCGCACCATGGT
GGCGACCGGTGGATCCCGGGCCCGCGGTACCGTCGACTGCAGAATTAATTCGCCCTTCTTGGTACCCATG
GAATCACCAAGCGAGTCCGAGTCATCCAAGGACAGAGGCAGGTACAGGTCCTTGTGCTTCCGGAGGCTGC
CAGGACTGGTGGGCGTAGAGATGGGAGACTGCTTAGACTTGGGGGTAGAGAGCTGGCTGCTGGAGGTTCC
GTTTGCGTCTTGGTCGTTACCTGAGTCAGCTGGAGACTTGCTTCGGCGCATAGGACCAGGGCTCTTGGCT
GAAGTCTTCTGAGGTGTTGGGGATGCCTTTGGGCCAGCTGTGGCTGATGGGTTTCCCTTCATGACTCGGC
ATTCATTTTCATCCAGAGAAAAATCATCCTGAGCATAGCGAAATTTTTCAGGACCACAGGCAATAAACAC
ATCATCATCACCAAAGAAATCATGGAGACAAGTTACCTGTTTTCCATCCAGAGTGTAGAGTTTTTTGACA
ACCCCGGTCTCCAGTTTGATGGCTTCTGTGATATCAGTGAGGACTTGCTCAAAAGAGT
